Addgene plasmid #241063: pDMJ2-SARS-CoV-2-Spike (BA.2.12.1-2f)
Purpose: Expresses SARS-CoV-2 spike (BA.2.12.1-2f) protein for creating pseudotyped virus
Depositing lab: Jeremy Luban. Depositing organization: University of Massachusetts, Worcester. Publication: Computationally designed proteins mimic antibody immune evasion in viral evolution. Youssef N, Gurev S, Ghantous F, Brock KP, Jaimes JA, Thadani NN, Dauphin A, Sherman AC, Yurkovetskiy L, Soto D, Estanboulieh R, Kotzen B, Notin P, Kollasch AW, Cohen AA, Dross SE, Erasmus J, Fuller DH, Bjorkman PJ, Lemieux JE, Luban J, Seaman MS, Marks DS. Immunity. 2025 May 6:S1074-7613(25)00178-5. doi: 10.1016/j.immuni.2025.04.015. PubMed 40345199.
Backbone
  Vector backbone: pDMJ2
  Vector type: Mammalian Expression
Growth in bacteria
  Bacterial resistance: Ampicillin, 100 μg/mL
  Growth temperature: 37°C
  Growth strain: DH5alpha
  Copy number: High Copy
Gene/Insert
  Gene/Insert name: Spike (BA.2.12.1-2f)
  Species: SARS-CoV-2
  Mutation: S494R,K147N,T19I,L24del,P25del,P26del,A27S,G142D,V213G,G339D,S371F,S373P,S375F,T376A,D405N,R408S,K417N,N440K,L452Q,S477N,T478K,E484A,Q493R,Q498R,N501Y,Y505H,D614G,H655Y,N679K,P681H,S704L,N764K,D796Y,Q954H,N969K
  Entrez Gene: S (a.k.a. GU280_gp02, spike glycoprotein)
  Cloning method: Gene Synthesis
Terms and licenses: Academic/Nonprofit Terms; Industry Terms: Not Available to Industry
How to cite: pDMJ2-SARS-CoV-2-Spike (BA.2.12.1-2f) was a gift from Jeremy Luban (Addgene plasmid # 241063 ; http://n2t.net/addgene:241063 ; RRID:Addgene_241063)
