[The description below was written by a language model from this plasmid's Addgene catalogue record and pLannotate feature annotations shown in this document.]
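Description:
pDMJ2-SARS-CoV-2-Spike (BA.2.12.1-2f) is a 7,383 nt mammalian expression plasmid built on the pDMJ2 backbone. It produces a variant SARS-CoV-2 spike glycoprotein for making pseudotyped virus particles. It is propagated in E. coli at high copy through a ColE1/pUC-type origin and selected with ampicillin through a β-lactamase gene driven by its own bla promoter. A fragment of the pBR322 basis-of-mobility region is also annotated. No mammalian selection marker or reporter appears in the feature table, which fits a plasmid meant for transient transfection.

The expression cassette wraps around the origin of the circular sequence record. The human cytomegalovirus immediate-early enhancer and promoter are followed by a fragment of the HTLV-1 5' LTR and a fragment of modified CMV intron A. Leader elements of this kind are commonly included to boost transcript processing and translation. These lead into the spike open reading frame of about 3.76 kb, which is terminated by the bovine growth hormone polyadenylation signal.

The insert was made by gene synthesis. It carries the substitutions and the residue 24–26 deletion listed for the Omicron BA.2.12.1 lineage, including L452Q, S704L, D614G, N501Y and P681H. K147N and S494R head the mutation list, and the "2f" label probably refers to these extra changes, though the record does not explain the name. No epitope tags are annotated.

The associated publication concerns computationally designed proteins that mimic antibody immune evasion in viral evolution. The plasmid's stated purpose is to supply spike as the envelope for pseudotyped virus. The packaging and reporter components needed to make such particles are not part of this construct.
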