Features (pLannotate 1.2.2; 10 found; start..end, strand, type, name):
      1..3756    +  CDS            S: SPIKE_SARS2 - Experimental evidence at protein level: Swiss-Prot protein existence level 1. [Spike glycoprotein]: May down-regulate host tetherin (BST2) by lysosomal degradation, thereby counteracting its antiviral activity. From Severe acute respiratory syndrome coronavirus 2 (2019-nCoV) (SARS-CoV-2).
   3779..4003    +  polyA_signal   bGH poly(A) signal: bovine growth hormone polyadenylation signal
   4418..5006    -  rep_origin     ori: high-copy-number ColE1/pMB1/pBR322/pUC origin of replication
   5177..6037    -  CDS            AmpR: β-lactamase; bla; confers resistance to ampicillin, carbenicillin, and related antibiotics
   6038..6142    -  promoter       AmpR promoter: bla
   6182..6239    +  misc_feature   bom (fragment): basis of mobility region from pBR322
   6325..6704    +  enhancer       CMV enhancer: human cytomegalovirus immediate early enhancer
   6705..6908    +  promoter       CMV promoter: human cytomegalovirus (CMV) immediate early promoter
   6997..7224    +  LTR            5' LTR (truncated) (fragment): truncated 5' long terminal repeat (LTR) from human T-cell leukemia virus (HTLV) type 1
   7228..7338    +  intron         CMV intron (fragment): modified intron A from human cytomegalovirus
>Addgene plasmid #241063 | pDMJ2-SARS-CoV-2-Spike (BA.2.12.1-2f) | addgene full sequence | sequence record 486188 | Addgene NGS Result
ATGTTCGTGTTTCTGGTTCTTCTTCCCCTGGTGTCTAGTCAGTGCGTCAACTTGATCACGCGAACACAGA
GCTACACCAATTCCTTTACACGAGGCGTCTACTATCCCGACAAGGTGTTCCGAAGCAGTGTTTTGCACTC
CACGCAGGACCTTTTCTTGCCCTTCTTCTCAAATGTGACTTGGTTTCATGCAATACACGTATCCGGGACT
AATGGCACTAAGAGATTCGACAATCCCGTGTTGCCTTTTAACGACGGCGTGTATTTTGCCAGTACAGAAA
AGAGCAATATTATCCGGGGATGGATCTTCGGCACGACTCTGGATAGTAAAACACAATCCCTGCTGATCGT
GAATAATGCGACAAACGTCGTCATAAAAGTCTGCGAGTTCCAGTTCTGCAACGACCCTTTCCTCGACGTG
TATTACCATAACAACAATAAATCTTGGATGGAAAGTGAGTTTCGCGTGTACTCCAGTGCAAATAACTGTA
CTTTTGAGTACGTAAGCCAGCCTTTCCTGATGGACCTCGAAGGGAAACAGGGGAACTTTAAGAACCTGCG
CGAATTCGTGTTCAAGAACATCGACGGTTATTTTAAAATATACAGCAAGCACACCCCTATTAACCTGGGC
AGAGATTTGCCACAAGGTTTTAGCGCCCTGGAACCCCTCGTGGACCTTCCTATCGGCATCAACATCACGC
GCTTCCAAACTCTGCTCGCACTGCATCGGTCTTATCTGACCCCTGGAGATTCATCCTCAGGATGGACCGC
GGGTGCTGCTGCATATTATGTGGGATATCTGCAGCCTAGGACCTTCCTGCTCAAATACAACGAGAACGGC
ACCATCACTGACGCTGTTGATTGCGCGCTGGACCCATTGTCTGAAACCAAATGCACACTGAAAAGCTTCA
CAGTCGAGAAGGGCATTTACCAGACGAGCAACTTCAGAGTTCAGCCCACAGAGAGCATCGTTCGCTTCCC
CAACATTACCAATTTGTGCCCATTCGACGAGGTCTTTAACGCAACTAGATTTGCCAGTGTTTACGCCTGG
AACAGGAAACGGATATCCAATTGCGTGGCCGATTACAGCGTACTGTACAATTTCGCTCCCTTTTTCGCCT
TTAAATGCTACGGTGTCTCCCCTACGAAGCTGAATGATCTGTGCTTTACTAATGTCTATGCGGACAGCTT
CGTTATTAGAGGTAACGAGGTCAGCCAAATCGCCCCAGGGCAGACTGGAAACATAGCCGACTACAATTAC
AAACTGCCAGATGATTTCACCGGCTGCGTCATCGCCTGGAACTCCAATAAGCTCGATAGTAAAGTGGGCG
GCAATTACAACTATCAGTATAGGCTGTTTCGAAAGAGCAACCTGAAACCTTTTGAGCGGGACATTTCAAC
AGAGATCTACCAGGCCGGAAACAAGCCCTGCAACGGGGTCGCCGGGTTCAATTGTTACTTCCCGCTGCGG
CGGTATGGATTTCGGCCGACTTACGGCGTTGGCCACCAGCCATATCGGGTGGTGGTGCTGTCATTTGAGC
TGCTTCATGCGCCTGCTACAGTATGTGGGCCTAAAAAGTCTACCAATCTGGTGAAAAATAAGTGCGTGAA
CTTCAACTTCAATGGCCTCACCGGGACAGGCGTGTTGACAGAATCCAATAAGAAATTCCTGCCATTCCAG
CAGTTCGGCAGGGATATCGCAGACACGACCGATGCGGTGCGAGATCCCCAGACATTGGAGATTCTGGACA
TTACTCCTTGTTCTTTTGGAGGAGTGAGTGTTATTACTCCCGGCACAAATACCTCAAATCAAGTCGCTGT
GCTGTATCAAGGTGTAAACTGTACCGAGGTCCCCGTGGCTATTCACGCCGACCAGCTGACCCCAACATGG
CGGGTATACAGCACCGGTTCTAATGTATTCCAGACCAGAGCCGGCTGCCTCATTGGAGCCGAGTACGTGA
ACAACTCTTATGAATGTGATATACCGATTGGAGCAGGTATCTGCGCCTCTTATCAGACCCAGACAAAGAG
CCACAGAAGGGCTAGGAGCGTGGCCTCCCAGTCCATAATCGCCTATACAATGTCACTGGGGGCTGAAAAT
CTGGTGGCATACAGTAACAACTCTATCGCTATCCCCACAAATTTTACCATCTCTGTGACTACAGAGATCC
TGCCAGTGTCTATGACTAAAACCTCCGTGGACTGTACCATGTACATCTGTGGTGATAGCACCGAATGTTC
CAACCTGCTCCTGCAGTACGGCAGCTTCTGCACACAGCTGAAGAGGGCACTGACAGGAATCGCCGTCGAA
CAGGATAAGAACACTCAGGAGGTGTTTGCGCAGGTTAAGCAGATTTACAAGACGCCACCAATCAAGTACT
TCGGTGGGTTCAATTTCTCTCAAATTCTGCCTGATCCTTCTAAGCCATCTAAGCGGAGCTTTATAGAGGA
TTTGCTCTTTAATAAGGTGACCCTCGCCGATGCTGGATTTATTAAGCAGTATGGCGACTGTTTGGGAGAC
ATTGCTGCTCGCGATCTGATATGTGCCCAGAAATTCAACGGGCTGACCGTACTCCCACCGCTGCTCACTG
ATGAGATGATCGCACAATATACCAGCGCCCTGCTGGCCGGCACTATTACATCCGGCTGGACGTTCGGAGC
AGGAGCCGCACTGCAAATACCTTTTGCCATGCAGATGGCATATCGCTTCAATGGGATCGGGGTGACCCAG
AACGTCCTGTACGAAAACCAGAAACTTATCGCTAACCAGTTCAATTCCGCCATTGGTAAAATCCAGGACA
GCTTGAGTTCCACAGCCAGCGCCCTCGGGAAATTGCAAGATGTAGTCAATCACAATGCACAAGCCCTGAA
TACTCTCGTCAAGCAACTGTCATCCAAGTTCGGTGCTATATCCTCCGTGCTGAATGATATCCTTAGTAGA
TTGGATAAGGTGGAGGCAGAAGTCCAGATCGACCGGCTTATTACTGGAAGGCTGCAGAGTCTGCAGACGT
ACGTCACGCAGCAGCTTATCAGAGCCGCCGAGATTAGAGCATCTGCGAATCTGGCTGCTACAAAGATGAG
TGAATGCGTGCTCGGGCAATCAAAGCGGGTCGACTTTTGTGGGAAGGGGTACCACCTCATGAGCTTCCCC
CAATCCGCCCCACATGGCGTTGTGTTCCTGCATGTTACTTACGTTCCCGCTCAAGAGAAGAACTTTACTA
CCGCTCCGGCGATCTGCCACGACGGTAAGGCACACTTTCCACGCGAAGGCGTCTTTGTTAGCAATGGAAC
ACACTGGTTTGTTACCCAGAGGAACTTTTATGAGCCCCAGATAATCACAACCGACAACACATTCGTATCT
GGGAACTGTGACGTAGTTATTGGGATCGTGAACAACACCGTGTACGATCCTCTCCAACCGGAACTTGACT
CTTTCAAGGAGGAACTGGATAAGTACTTTAAGAATCACACCTCACCCGATGTTGACCTCGGCGACATTTC
AGGAATTAATGCTAGCGTGGTGAACATCCAGAAAGAGATTGATAGACTTAACGAAGTGGCCAAGAACCTC
AACGAATCACTTATTGACCTGCAGGAGCTGGGAAAATATGAGCAGTACATTAAATGGCCTTGGTACATTT
GGCTGGGCTTTATAGCAGGCCTGATCGCTATCGTCATGGTGACCATCATGCTTTGTTGTATGACTAGCTG
CTGCAGCTGCCTCAAGGGCTGTTGTAGCTGCGGCTCTTGCTGTAAATAATGATGAGGATCCAGATCTGCT
GTGCCTTCTAGTTGCCAGCCATCTGTTGTTTGCCCCTCCCCCGTGCCTTCCTTGACCCTGGAAGGTGCCA
CTCCCACTGTCCTTTCCTAATAAAATGAGGAAATTGCATCGCATTGTCTGAGTAGGTGTCATTCTATTCT
GGGGGGTGGGGTGGGGCAGGACAGCAAGGGGGAGGATTGGGAAGACAATAGCAGGCATGCTGGGGATGCG
GTGGGCTCTATGGGTACCCAGGTGCTGAAGAATTGACCCGGTTCCTCCTGGGCCAGAAAGAAGCAGGCAC
ATCCCCTTCTCTGTGACACACCCTGTCCACGCCCCTGGTTCTTAGTTCCAGCCCCACTCATAGGACACTC
ATAGCTCAGGAGGGCTCCGCCTTCAATCCCACCCGCTAAAGTACTTGGAGCGGTCTCTCCCTCCCTCATC
AGCCCACCAAACCAAACCTAGCCTCCAAGAGTGGGAAGAAATTAAAGCAAGATAGGCTATTAAGTGCAGA
GGGAGAGAAAATGCCTCCAACATGTGAGGAAGTAATGAGAGAAATCATAGAATTTTAAGGCCATGATTTA
AGGCCAATCGGAAAGAACATGTGAGCAAAAGGCCAGCAAAAGGCCAGGAACCGTAAAAAGGCCGCGTTGC
TGGCGTTTTTCCATAGGCTCCGCCCCCCTGACGAGCATCACAAAAATCGACGCTCAAGTCAGAGGTGGCG
AAACCCGACAGGACTATAAAGATACCAGGCGTTTCCCCCTGGAAGCTCCCTCGTGCGCTCTCCTGTTCCG
ACCCTGCCGCTTACCGGATACCTGTCCGCCTTTCTCCCTTCGGGAAGCGTGGCGCTTTCTCATAGCTCAC
GCTGTAGGTATCTCAGTTCGGTGTAGGTCGTTCGCTCCAAGCTGGGCTGTGTGCACGAACCCCCCGTTCA
GCCCGACCGCTGCGCCTTATCCGGTAACTATCGTCTTGAGTCCAACCCGGTAAGACACGACTTATCGCCA
CTGGCAGCAGCCACTGGTAACAGGATTAGCAGAGCGAGGTATGTAGGCGGTGCTACAGAGTTCTTGAAGT
GGTGGCCTAACTACGGCTACACTAGAAGAACAGTATTTGGTATCTGCGCTCTGCTGAAGCCAGTTACCTT
CGGAAAAAGAGTTGGTAGCTCTTGATCCGGCAAACAAACCACCGCTGGTAGCGGTGGTTTTTTTGTTTGC
AAGCAGCAGATTACGCGCAGAAAAAAAGGATCTCAAGAAGATCCTTTGATCTTTTCTACGGGGTCTGACG
CTCAGTGGAACGAAAACTCACGTTAAGGGATTTTGGTCATGAGATTATCAAAAAGGATCTTCACCTAGAT
CCTTTTAAATTAAAAATGAAGTTTTAAATCAATCTAAAGTATATATGAGTAAACTTGGTCTGACAGTTAC
CAATGCTTAATCAGTGAGGCACCTATCTCAGCGATCTGTCTATTTCGTTCATCCATAGTTGCCTGACTCC
CCGTCGTGTAGATAACTACGATACGGGAGGGCTTACCATCTGGCCCCAGTGCTGCAATGATACCGCGAGA
CCCACGCTCACCGGCTCCAGATTTATCAGCAATAAACCAGCCAGCCGGAAGGGCCGAGCGCAGAAGTGGT
CCTGCAACTTTATCCGCCTCCATCCAGTCTATTAATTGTTGCCGGGAAGCTAGAGTAAGTAGTTCGCCAG
TTAATAGTTTGCGCAACGTTGTTGCCATTGCTACAGGCATCGTGGTGTCACGCTCGTCGTTTGGTATGGC
TTCATTCAGCTCCGGTTCCCAACGATCAAGGCGAGTTACATGATCCCCCATGTTGTGCAAAAAAGCGGTT
AGCTCCTTCGGTCCTCCGATCGTTGTCAGAAGTAAGTTGGCCGCAGTGTTATCACTCATGGTTATGGCAG
CACTGCATAATTCTCTTACTGTCATGCCATCCGTAAGATGCTTTTCTGTGACTGGTGAGTACTCAACCAA
GTCATTCTGAGAATAGTGTATGCGGCGACCGAGTTGCTCTTGCCCGGCGTCAATACGGGATAATACCGCG
CCACATAGCAGAACTTTAAAAGTGCTCATCATTGGAAAACGTTCTTCGGGGCGAAAACTCTCAAGGATCT
TACCGCTGTTGAGATCCAGTTCGATGTAACCCACTCGTGCACCCAACTGATCTTCAGCATCTTTTACTTT
CACCAGCGTTTCTGGGTGAGCAAAAACAGGAAGGCAAAATGCCGCAAAAAAGGGAATAAGGGCGACACGG
AAATGTTGAATACTCATACTCTTCCTTTTTCAATATTATTGAAGCATTTATCAGGGTTATTGTCTCATGA
GCGGATACATATTTGAATGTATTTAGAAAAATAAACAAATAGGGGTTCCGCGCACATTTCCCCGAAAAGT
GCCACCTGACGTCCCAATGATTGCACCATATGCGGTGTGAAATACCGCACAGATGCGTAAGGAGAAAATA
CCGCATCAGATTGGCTATTGGCCATTGCATACGTTGTATCCATATCATAATATGTACATTTATATTGGCT
CATGTCCAACATTACCGCCATGTTGACATTGATTATTGACTAGTTATTAATAGTAATCAATTACGGGGTC
ATTAGTTCATAGCCCATATATGGAGTTCCGCGTTACATAACTTACGGTAAATGGCCCGCCTGGCTGACCG
CCCAACGACCCCCGCCCATTGACGTCAATAATGACGTATGTTCCCATAGTAACGCCAATAGGGACTTTCC
ATTGACGTCAATGGGTGGAGTATTTACGGTAAACTGCCCACTTGGCAGTACATCAAGTGTATCATATGCC
AAGTACGCCCCCTATTGACGTCAATGACGGTAAATGGCCCGCCTGGCATTATGCCCAGTACATGACCTTA
TGGGACTTTCCTACTTGGCAGTACATCTACGTATTAGTCATCGCTATTACCATGGTGATGCGGTTTTGGC
AGTACATCAATGGGCGTGGATAGCGGTTTGACTCACGGGGATTTCCAAGTCTCCACCCCATTGACGTCAA
TGGGAGTTTGTTTTGGCACCAAAATCAACGGGACTTTCCAAAATGTCGTAACAACTCCGCCCCATTGACG
CAAATGGGCGGTAGGCGTGTACGGTGGGAGGTCTATATAAGCAGAGCTCGTTTAGTGAACCGTCAGATCG
CCTGGAGACGCCATCCACGCTGTTTTGACCTCCATAGAAGACACCGGGACCGATCCAGCCTCCATCGGCT
CGCATCTCTCCTTCACGCGCCCGCCGCCCTACCTGAGGCCGCCATCCACGCCGGTTGAGTCGCGTTCTGC
CGCCTCCCGCCTGTGGTGCCTCCTGAACTGCGTCCGCCGTCTAGGTAAGTTTAAAGCTCAGGTCGAGACC
GGGCCTTTGTCCGGCGCTCCCTTGGAGCCTACCTAGACTCAGCCGGCTCTCCACGCTTTGCCTGACCCTG
CTTGCTCAACTCTAGTTAACGGTGGAGGGCAGTGTAGTCTGAGCAGTACTCGTTGCTGCCGCGCGCGCCA
CCAGACATAATAGCTGACAGACTAACAGACTGTTCCTTTCCATGGGTCTTTTCTGCAGTCACCGTCGTCG
ACACGTGTGATCAGATATCGCGGCCGCTCTAGA
